Addgene plasmid #166154: pDONR221-ATP6V0D1
Purpose: Gateway entry vector for N. furzeri ATP6V0D1V
Depositing lab: Daniel Jarosz. Depositing organization: Stanford University. Publication: Tissue-specific landscape of protein aggregation and quality control in an aging vertebrate. Chen YR, Harel I, Singh PP, Ziv I, Moses E, Goshtchevsky U, Machado BE, Brunet A, Jarosz DF. Dev Cell. 2024 Jul 22;59(14):1892-1911.e13. doi: 10.1016/j.devcel.2024.04.014. Epub 2024 May 28. PubMed 38810654.
Backbone
  Vector backbone: pDONR221
  Vector type: Gateway Entry Vector
Growth in bacteria
  Bacterial resistance: Kanamycin, 50 μg/mL
  Growth temperature: 37°C
  Growth strain: DH5alpha
  Copy number: High Copy
Gene/Insert
  Gene/Insert name: ATP6V0D1V
  Species: N. furzeri
  Insert size (bp): 1050
  Cloning method: Gateway Cloning
Terms and licenses: Academic/Nonprofit Terms; Industry Terms: Not Available to Industry
Depositor comments: Stopless entry clone. Please visit https://doi.org/10.1101/2022.02.26.482120 for bioRxiv preprint. Also see Harel and Chen et al. 2024 (https://doi.org/10.1016/j.celrep.2023.112787)
How to cite: pDONR221-ATP6V0D1 was a gift from Daniel Jarosz (Addgene plasmid # 166154 ; http://n2t.net/addgene:166154 ; RRID:Addgene_166154)
