[The description below was written by a language model from this plasmid's Addgene catalogue record and pLannotate feature annotations shown in this document.]
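Description:
pDONR221-ATP6V0D1 is a Gateway entry clone built on the pDONR221 backbone, carrying the coding sequence for the ATP6V0D1 gene of the turquoise killifish Nothobranchius furzeri. The sequenced plasmid is about 3.6 kb. It is maintained in E. coli through a high-copy ColE1/pUC-type origin of replication and selected with kanamycin via an aminoglycoside phosphotransferase (KanR) gene. Upstream of the cloning region lie the rrnB T1 and T2 transcription terminators, which insulate the insert from read-through transcription originating in the backbone. Short lacI and lacZα fragments also appear in the annotation and are best regarded as non-functional backbone remnants. A T7 promoter sits just beyond attL2, oriented back toward the insert.

The 1,050 bp open reading frame is flanked by attL1 and attL2, the recombination sites produced when a PCR product or attB-flanked fragment is captured into a donor vector. The annotation software identified the insert by similarity to the zebrafish atp6v0d1 protein, the d subunit of the membrane-embedded V0 sector of the vacuolar proton-pumping ATPase, which acidifies lysosomes and other intracellular compartments. The entry vector itself provides no promoter intended to express the gene. Instead, the ORF is meant to be moved by an LR Clonase reaction into attR-containing destination vectors that supply promoters, tags and host-specific markers. The depositor notes that this is a stopless clone, so the ORF can be read through into C-terminal fusions such as fluorescent proteins or epitope tags. The associated publication examines tissue-specific protein aggregation and quality control in an aging vertebrate, though the record does not specify which destination vectors or assays were used with this clone.
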