Features (pLannotate 1.2.2; 10 found; start..end, strand, type, name):
    121..213     +  CDS            lacI (fragment): lac repressor; lacI; The lac repressor binds to the lac operator to inhibit transcription in E. coli. This inhibition can be relieved by adding lactose or isopropyl-β-D-thiogalactopyranoside (IPTG).
    268..295     -  terminator     rrnB T2 terminator: transcription terminator T2 from the E. coli rrnB gene
    427..470     +  terminator     rrnB T1 terminator: Escherichia coli rrnB; transcription terminator T1 from the E. coli rrnB gene
    517..553     -  CDS            lacZα (fragment): LacZα fragment of β-galactosidase; lacZ fragment
    569..668     +  protein_bind   attL1: mutant version of attL; recombination site for the Gateway® LR reaction LR Clonase™
    686..1735    +  CDS            atp6v0d1: VA0D1_DANRE - Also known as cto. Experimental evidence at protein level: Swiss-Prot protein existence level 1. Subunit of the integral membrane V0 complex of the lysosomal proton-transporting V-type ATPase (v-ATPase). V-ATPase is responsible for acidifying a variety of intracellular compartments in eukaryotic cells, thus providing most of the energy required for transport processes in the vacuolar system (By similarity). May play a role in coupling of proton transport and ATP hydrolysis (By similarity). In aerobic conditions, involved in intracellular iron homeostasis, thus triggering the acti
   1737..1836    -  protein_bind   attL2: mutant version of attL; recombination site for the Gateway® LR reaction LR Clonase™
   1854..1872    -  promoter       T7 promoter: promoter for bacteriophage T7 RNA polymerase
   2006..2815    +  CDS            KanR: aminoglycoside phosphotransferase; aph(3')-Ia; confers resistance to kanamycin in bacteria or G418 (Geneticin®) in eukaryotes
   2962..3550    +  rep_origin     ori: high-copy-number ColE1/pMB1/pBR322/pUC origin of replication
>Addgene plasmid #166154 | pDONR221-ATP6V0D1 | addgene full sequence | sequence record 328989 | Addgene NGS Result
CTTTCCTGCGTTATCCCCTGATTCTGTGGATAACCGTATTACCGCCTTTGAGTGAGCTGATACCGCTCGC
CGCAGCCGAACGACCGAGCGCAGCGAGTCAGTGAGCGAGGAAGCGGAAGAGCGCCCAATACGCAAACCGC
CTCTCCCCGCGCGTTGGCCGATTCATTAATGCAGCTGGCACGACAGGTTTCCCGACTGGAAAGCGGGCAG
TGAGCGCAACGCAATTAATACGCGTACCGCTAGCCAGGAAGAGTTTGTAGAAACGCAAAAAGGCCATCCG
TCAGGATGGCCTTCTGCTTAGTTTGATGCCTGGCAGTTTATGGCGGGCGTCCTGCCCGCCACCCTCCGGG
CCGTTGCTTCACAACGTTCAAATCCGCTCCCGGCGGATTTGTCCTACTCAGGAGAGCGTTCACCGACAAA
CAACAGATAAAACGAAAGGCCCAGTCTTCCGACTGAGCCTTTCGTTTTATTTGATGCCTGGCAGTTCCCT
ACTCTCGCGTTAACGCTAGCATGGATGTTTTCCCAGTCACGACGTTGTAAAACGACGGCCAGTCTTAAGC
TCGGGCCCCAAATAATGATTTTATTTTGACTGATAGTGACCTGTTCGTTGCAACAAATTGATGAGCAATG
CTTTTTTATAATGCCAACTTTGTACAAAAAAGCAGGCTTCGAAGGAGATAACAAAATGCCTTTCTCTGAG
TTGTATTTTAACGTGGATAATGGCTACCTGGAGGGGCTGGTTAGGGGGTTTAAAGCTGGTATATTGTCTC
AGGGGGATTATTTAAACCTGGTGCAGTGTGAGACTCTGGAAGATCTGAAGCTCCACTTGCAGAGCACCGA
CTATGGCAGCTTCCTGGCTAACGAGGCGTCTCCGCTCACGGTGTTGGTCATCGATGACAAGCTGAAGGAG
AAGATGGTGGTGGAGTTTCGCCACATGAGAAACCAGTCTTACGAACCCCTGGCCAGCTTCATGGACTTCA
TCACGTACAGCTACATGATCGATAACGTCATCCTGCTGATCACCGGCACGCTGCACCAGAGGGCCATCTC
CGAGCTCGTCCCTAAGTGTCACCCTCTGGGCAGCTTTGAGCAGATGGAGGCCGTCAACATCGCCCAGACC
CCCGCTGAGCTCTACAACGCCATCCTGGTGGACACGCCTCTGGCTGCATTCTTTCAGGATTGTATATCAG
AGCAGGACTTGGATGAGATGAACATTGAAATCATTCGTAACACCCTTTACAAGGCTTATCTGGAGGCTTT
CTATAAGTTCTGCTCCAACCTGGGAGGAACCACTGCTGACACCATGTGTCCTATCTTGGAGTTCGAGGCC
GACAGAAGAGCCTTCATCATCACCATCAACTCCTTTGGTACTGAGCTGTCCAAAGAGGACCGTGCTAAAC
TCTTCCCCCACTGTGGCAAGCTCTACCCAGAAGGCCTTGCACAGCTGGCTCGGGCAGATGACTACGAGCA
GGTCAAGTCTGTCGCTGATTATTATCCCGAATACAAGCTGCTGTTTGAGGGCGCTGGCAGCAACCCAGGA
GATAAAACTCTAGAGGACCGTTTCTTTGAGCACGAGGTGAAGCTGAACAAGTTGGCGTTTCTTAATCAGT
TCCACTTCAGCGTGTTCTACGCGTACGTCAAGCTGAAGGAGCAGGAGTGCAGGAACATCGTCTGGATCGC
TGAGTGCATCGCTCAGCGACACCGTGCCAAAATCGATAACTACATTCCGATCTTTGACCCAGCTTTCTTG
TACAAAGTTGGCATTATAAGAAAGCATTGCTTATCAATTTGTTGCAACGAACAGGTCACTATCAGTCAAA
ATAAAATCATTATTTGCCATCCAGCTGATATCCCCTATAGTGAGTCGTATTACATGGTCATAGCTGTTTC
CTGGCAGCTCTGGCCCGTGTCTCAAAATCTCTGATGTTACATTGCACAAGATAAAAATATATCATCATGA
ACAATAAAACTGTCTGCTTACATAAACAGTAATACAAGGGGTGTTATGAGCCATATTCAACGGGAAACGT
CGAGGCCGCGATTAAATTCCAACATGGATGCTGATTTATATGGGTATAAATGGGCTCGCGATAATGTCGG
GCAATCAGGTGCGACAATCTATCGCTTGTATGGGAAGCCCGATGCGCCAGAGTTGTTTCTGAAACATGGC
AAAGGTAGCGTTGCCAATGATGTTACAGATGAGATGGTCAGACTAAACTGGCTGACGGAATTTATGCCTC
TTCCGACCATCAAGCATTTTATCCGTACTCCTGATGATGCATGGTTACTCACCACTGCGATCCCCGGAAA
AACAGCATTCCAGGTATTAGAAGAATATCCTGATTCAGGTGAAAATATTGTTGATGCGCTGGCAGTGTTC
CTGCGCCGGTTGCATTCGATTCCTGTTTGTAATTGTCCTTTTAACAGCGATCGCGTATTTCGTCTCGCTC
AGGCGCAATCACGAATGAATAACGGTTTGGTTGATGCGAGTGATTTTGATGACGAGCGTAATGGCTGGCC
TGTTGAACAAGTCTGGAAAGAAATGCATAAACTTTTGCCATTCTCACCGGATTCAGTCGTCACTCATGGT
GATTTCTCACTTGATAACCTTATTTTTGACGAGGGGAAATTAATAGGTTGTATTGATGTTGGACGAGTCG
GAATCGCAGACCGATACCAGGATCTTGCCATCCTATGGAACTGCCTCGGTGAGTTTTCTCCTTCATTACA
GAAACGGCTTTTTCAAAAATATGGTATTGATAATCCTGATATGAATAAATTGCAGTTTCATTTGATGCTC
GATGAGTTTTTCTAATCAGAATTGGTTAATTGGTTGTAACACTGGCAGAGCATTACGCTGACTTGACGGG
ACGGCGCAAGCTCATGACCAAAATCCCTTAACGTGAGTTACGCGTCGTTCCACTGAGCGTCAGACCCCGT
AGAAAAGATCAAAGGATCTTCTTGAGATCCTTTTTTTCTGCGCGTAATCTGCTGCTTGCAAACAAAAAAA
CCACCGCTACCAGCGGTGGTTTGTTTGCCGGATCAAGAGCTACCAACTCTTTTTCCGAAGGTAACTGGCT
TCAGCAGAGCGCAGATACCAAATACTGTTCTTCTAGTGTAGCCGTAGTTAGGCCACCACTTCAAGAACTC
TGTAGCACCGCCTACATACCTCGCTCTGCTAATCCTGTTACCAGTGGCTGCTGCCAGTGGCGATAAGTCG
TGTCTTACCGGGTTGGACTCAAGACGATAGTTACCGGATAAGGCGCAGCGGTCGGGCTGAACGGGGGGTT
CGTGCACACAGCCCAGCTTGGAGCGAACGACCTACACCGAACTGAGATACCTACAGCGTGAGCTATGAGA
AAGCGCCACGCTTCCCGAAGGGAGAAAGGCGGACAGGTATCCGGTAAGCGGCAGGGTCGGAACAGGAGAG
CGCACGAGGGAGCTTCCAGGGGGAAACGCCTGGTATCTTTATAGTCCTGTCGGGTTTCGCCACCTCTGAC
TTGAGCGTCGATTTTTGTGATGCTCGTCAGGGGGGCGGAGCCTATGGAAAAACGCCAGCAACGCGGCCTT
TTTACGGTTCCTGGCCTTTTGCTGGCCTTTTGCTCACATGTT
