>Addgene plasmid #166154 | pDONR221-ATP6V0D1 | depositor partial sequence | sequence record 322703 | insert sequence
ATGCCTTTCTCTGAGTTGTATTTTAACGTGGATAATGGCTACCTGGAGGGGCTGGTTAGGGGGTTTAAAG
CTGGTATATTGTCTCAGGGGGATTATTTAAACCTGGTGCAGTGTGAGACTCTGGAAGATCTGAAGCTCCA
CTTGCAGAGCACCGACTATGGCAGCTTCCTGGCTAACGAGGCGTCTCCGCTCACGGTGTTGGTCATCGAT
GACAAGCTGAAGGAGAAGATGGTGGTGGAGTTTCGCCACATGAGAAACCAGTCTTACGAACCCCTGGCCA
GCTTCATGGACTTCATCACGTACAGCTACATGATCGATAACGTCATCCTGCTGATCACCGGCACGCTGCA
CCAGAGGGCCATCTCCGAGCTCGTCCCTAAGTGTCACCCTCTGGGCAGCTTTGAGCAGATGGAGGCCGTC
AACATCGCCCAGACCCCCGCTGAGCTCTACAACGCCATCCTGGTGGACACGCCTCTGGCTGCATTCTTTC
AGGATTGTATATCAGAGCAGGACTTGGATGAGATGAACATTGAAATCATTCGTAACACCCTTTACAAGGC
TTATCTGGAGGCTTTCTATAAGTTCTGCTCCAACCTGGGAGGAACCACTGCTGACACCATGTGTCCTATC
TTGGAGTTCGAGGCCGACAGAAGAGCCTTCATCATCACCATCAACTCCTTTGGTACTGAGCTGTCCAAAG
AGGACCGTGCTAAACTCTTCCCCCACTGTGGCAAGCTCTACCCAGAAGGCCTTGCACAGCTGGCTCGGGC
AGATGACTACGAGCAGGTCAAGTCTGTCGCTGATTATTATCCCGAATACAAGCTGCTGTTTGAGGGCGCT
GGCAGCAACCCAGGAGATAAAACTCTAGAGGACCGTTTCTTTGAGCACGAGGTGAAGCTGAACAAGTTGG
CGTTTCTTAATCAGTTCCACTTCAGCGTGTTCTACGCGTACGTCAAGCTGAAGGAGCAGGAGTGCAGGAA
CATCGTCTGGATCGCTGAGTGCATCGCTCAGCGACACCGTGCCAAAATCGATAACTACATTCCGATCTTT
